>Addgene plasmid #114606 | pTWIN1-His6-Ssp-Htt18-90(Q18C)-42Q-P90C | addgene full sequence | sequence record 225647 | Addgene NGS Result
ACAAATCCGCCGGGAGCGGATTTGAACGTTGCGAAGCAACGGCCCGGAGGGTGGCGGGCAGGACGCCCGC
CATAAACTGCCAGGAATTGGGGATCGGAATTAATTCCCGGTTTAAACCGGGGATCTCGATCCCGCGAAAT
TAATACGACTCACTATAGGGGAATTGTGAGCGGATAACAATTCCCCTCTAGAAATAATTTTGTTTAACTT
TAAGAAGGAGATATACATATGCATCATCATCATCACCATAGCGGTGCAATTAGCGGTGATAGCCTGATTA
GCCTGGCAAGCACCGGTAAACGTGTTAGCATTAAAGATCTGCTGGATGAGAAAGATTTTGAGATTTGGGC
CATTAACGAGCAGACCATGAAACTGGAAAGCGCAAAAGTTAGCCGTGTTTTTTGCACCGGTAAAAAACTG
GTGTATATCCTGAAAACCCGTCTGGGTCGTACCATTAAAGCAACCGCAAATCATCGTTTTCTGACCATTG
ATGGTTGGAAACGTCTGGATGAACTGAGCCTGAAAGAACATATTGCACTGCCTCGTAAACTGGAAAGTAG
CAGCCTGCAACTGAGTCCGGAAATTGAAAAACTGAGCCAGAGCGATATCTATTGGGATAGCATTGTTAGC
ATTACCGAAACCGGTGTTGAAGAAGTTTTTGATCTGACCGTTCCGGGTCCGCACAATTTTGTTGCAAATG
ATATTATCGTGCATAATTGCCAGCAGCAGCAACAACAGCAGCAACAGCAACAGCAGCAGCAGCAGCAACA
ACAGCAGCAGCAACAGCAACAACAACAACAACAGCAGCAACAACAGCAACAGCAGCAACAACAACAGCAA
CAGCAGCCTCCGCCTCCGCCACCTCCTCCTCCACCACCTCAGCTGCCTCAGCCTCCTCCGCAGGCACAGC
CTCTGCTGCCACAGCCTCAGCCACCGCCTCCACCGCCACCACCTCCGCCTGGTCCAGCAGTTGCAGAAGA
ACCGCTGCATCGTTGCTAACTGCAGGAAGGGGGAACCGCTGCATCGTTGCTAACTGCAGGAAGGGAACCG
CTGCATCGTTGCTAACTGCAGGAGAACCGCTGCATCGTTGCTAACTGCAGGAAAGAACCGCTGCATCGTT
GCTAACTGCAGGAAGGGGATCCGGCTGCTAACAAAGCCCGAAAGGAAGCTGAGTTGGCTGCTGCCACCGC
TGAGCAATAACTAGCATAACCCCTTGGGGCCTCTAAACGGGTCTTGAGGGGTTTTTTGCTGAAAGGAGGA
ACTATATCCGGATAACTACGTCAGGTGGCACTTTTCGGGGAAATGTGCGCGGAACCCCTATTTGTTTATT
TTTCTAAATACATTCAAATATGTATCCGCTCATGAGACAATAACCCTGATAAATGCTTCAATAATATTGA
AAAAGGAAGAGTATGAGTATTCAACATTTCCGTGTCGCCCTTATTCCCTTTTTTGCGGCATTTTGCCTTC
CTGTTTTTGCTCACCCAGAAACGCTGGTGAAAGTAAAAGATGCTGAAGATCAGTTGGGTGCACGAGTGGG
TTACATCGAACTGGATCTCAACAGCGGTAAGATCCTTGAGAGTTTTCGCCCCGAAGAACGTTTCCCAATG
ATGAGCACTTTTAAAGTTCTGCTATGTGGCGCGGTATTATCCCGTGTTGACGCCGGGCAAGAGCAACTCG
GTCGCCGCATACACTATTCTCAGAATGACTTGGTTGAGTACTCACCAGTCACAGAAAAGCATCTTACGGA
TGGCATGACAGTAAGAGAATTATGCAGTGCTGCCATAACCATGAGTGATAACACTGCGGCCAACTTACTT
CTGACAACGATCGGAGGACCGAAGGAGCTAACCGCTTTTTTGCACAACATGGGGGATCATGTAACTCGCC
TTGATCGTTGGGAACCGGAGCTGAATGAAGCCATACCAAACGACGAGCGTGACACCACGATGCCTGTAGC
AATGGCAACAACGTTGCGCAAACTATTAACTGGCGAACTACTTACTCTAGCTTCCCGGCAACAATTAATA
GACTGGATGGAGGCGGATAAAGTTGCAGGACCACTTCTGCGCTCGGCCCTTCCGGCTGGCTGGTTTATTG
CTGATAAATCTGGAGCCGGTGAGCGTGGGTCTCGCGGTATCATTGCAGCACTGGGGCCAGATGGTAAGCC
CTCCCGTATCGTAGTTATCTACACGACGGGGAGTCAGGCAACTATGGATGAACGAAATAGACAGATCGCT
GAGATAGGTGCCTCACTGATTAAGCATTGGTAACTGTCAGACCAAGTTTACTCATATATACTTTAGATTG
ATT
[38 nt withheld, positions 2314-2351]
A
[37 nt withheld, positions 2353-2389]
ATTTTGTTAAAATTCGCGTTAAATTTTTGTTAAATCAGCTCATTTTTTAACCAATAGGCCGAAATCGGCA
AAATCCCTTATAAATCAAAAGAATAGCCCGAGATAGGGT
[37 nt withheld, positions 2499-2535]
AAAGAACGTGGACTCCAACGTCAAAGG
[141 nt withheld, positions 2563-2703]
G
[125 nt withheld, positions 2705-2829]
AAAGGATCTAGGTGAAGATCCTTTTTGATAATCTCATGACCAAAATCCCTTAACGTGAGTTTTCGTTCCA
CTGAGCGTCAGACCCCGTAGAAAAGATCAAAGGATCTTCTTGAGATCCTTTTTTTCTGCGCGTAATCTGC
TGCTTGCAAACAAAAAAACCACCGCTACCAGCGGTGGTTTGTTTGCCGGATCAAGAGCTACCAACTCTTT
TTCCGAAGGTAACTGGCTTCAGCAGAGCGCAGATACCAAATACTGTCCTTCTAGTGTAGCCGTAGTTAGG
CCACCACTTCAAGAACTCTGTAGCACCGCCTACATACCTCGCTCTGCTAATCCTGTTACCAGTGGCTGCT
GCCAGTGGCGATAAGTCGTGTCTTACCGGGTTGGACTCAAGACGATAGTTACCGGATAAGGCGCAGCGGT
CGGGCTGAACGGGGGGTTCGTGCACACAGCCCAGCTTGGAGCGAACGACCTACACCGAACTGAGATACCT
ACAGCGTGAGCTATGAGAAAGCGCCACGCTTCCCGAAGGGAGAAAGGCGGACAGGTATCCGGTAAGCGGC
AGGGTCGGAACAGGAGAGCGCACGAGGGAGCTTCCAGGGGGAAACGCCTGGTATCTTTATAGTCCTGTCG
GGTTTCGCCACCTCTGACTTGAGCGTCGATTTTTGTGATGCTCGTCAGGGGGGCGGAGCCTATGGAAAAA
CGCCAGCAACGCGGCCTTTTTACGGTTCCTGGCCTTTTGCTGGCCTTTTGCTCACATGTTCTTTCCTGCG
TTATCCCCTGATTCTGTGGATAACCGTATTACCGCCTTTGAGTGAGCTGATACCGCTCGCCGCAGCCGAA
CGACCGAGCGCAGCGAGTCAGTGAGCGAGGAAGCTATGGTGCACTCTCAGTACAATCTGCTCTGATGCCG
CATAGTTAAGCCAGTATACACTCCGCTATCGCTACGTGACTGGGTCATGGCTGCGCCCCGACACCCGCCA
ACACCCGCTGACGCGCCCTGACGGGCTTGTCTGCTCCCGGCATCCGCTTACAGACAAGCTGTGACCGTCT
CCGGGAGCTGCATGTGTCAGAGGTTTTCACCGTCATCACCGAAACGCGCGAGGCAGCTGCGGTAAAGCTC
ATCAGCGTGGTCGTGCAGCGATTCACAGATGTCTGCCTGTTCATCCGCGTCCAGCTCGTTGAGTTTCTCC
AGAAGCGTTAATGTCTGGCTTCTGATAAAGCGGGCCATGTTAAGGGCGGTTTTTTCCTGTTTGGTCACTG
ATGCCTCCGTGTAAGGGGGATTTCTGTTCATGGGGGTAATGATACCGATGAAACGAGAGAGGATGCTCAC
GATACGGGTTACTGATGATGAACATGCCCGGTTACTGGAACGTTGTGAGGGTAAACAACTGGCGGTATGG
ATGCGGCGGGACCAGAGAAAAATCACTCAGGGTCAATGCCAGCCGAACGCCAGCAAGACGTAGCCCAGCG
CGTCGGCCGCCATGCCGGCGATAATGGCCTGCTTCTCGCCGAAACGTTTGGTGGCGGGACCAGTGACGAA
GGCTTGAGCGAGGGCGTGCAAGATTCCGAATACCGCAAGCGACAGGCCGATCATCGTCGCGCTCCAGCGA
AAGCGGTCCTCGCCGAAAATGACCCAGAGCGCTGCCGGCACCTGTCCTACGAGTTGCATGATAAAGAAGA
CAGTCATAAGTGCGGCGACGATAGTCATGCCCCGCGCCCACCGGAAGGAGCTGACTGGGTTGAAGGCTCT
CAAGGGCATCGGTCGAGATCCCGGTGCCTAATGAGTGAGCTAACTTACATTAATTGCGTTGCGCTCACTG
CCCGCTTTCCAGTCGGGAAACCTGTCGTGCCAGCTGCATTAATGAATCGGCCAACGCGCGGGGAGAGGCG
GTTTGCGTATTGGGCGCCAGGGTGGTTTTTCTTTTCACCAGTGAGACGGGCAACAGCTGATTGCCCTTCA
CCGCCTGGCCCTGAGAGAGTTGCAGCAAGCGGTCCACGCTGGTTTGCCCCAGCAGGCGAAAATCCTGTTT
GATGGTGGTTAACGGCGGGATATAACATGAGCTGTCTTCGGTATCGTCGTATCCCACTACCGAGATATCC
GCACCAACGCGCAGCCCGGACTCGGTAATGGCGCGCATTGCGCCCAGCGCCATCTGATCGTTGGCAACCA
GCATCGCAGTGGGAACGATGCCCTCATTCAGCATTTGCATGGTTTGTTGAAAACCGGACATGGCACTCCA
GTCGCCTTCCCGTTCCGCTATCGGCTGAATTTGATTGCGAGTGAGATATTTATGCCAGCCAGCCAGACGC
AGACGCGCCGAGACAGAACTTAATGGGCCCGCTAACAGCGCGATTTGCTGGTGACCCAATGCGACCAGAT
GCTCCACGCCCAGTCGCGTACCGTCTTCATGGGAGAAAATAATACTGTTGATGGGTGTCTGGTCAGAGAC
ATCAAGAAATAACGCCGGAACATTAGTGCAGGCAGCTTCCACAGCAATGGCATCCTGGTCATCCAGCGGA
TAGTTAATGATCAGCCCACTGACGCGTTGCGCGAGAAGATTGTGCACCGCCGCTTTACAGGCTTCGACGC
CGCTTCGTTCTACCATCGACACCACCACGCTGGCACCCAGTTGATCGGCGCGAGATTTAATCGCCGCGAC
AATTTGCGACGGCGCGTGCAGGGCCAGACTGGAGGTGGCAACGCCAATCAGCAACGACTGTTTGCCCGCC
AGTTGTTGTGCCACGCGGTTGGGAATGTAATTCAGCTCCGCCATCGCCGCTTCCACTTTTTCCCGCGTTT
TCGCAGAAACGTGGCTGGCCTGGTTCACCACGCGGGAAACGGTCTGATAAGAGACACCGGCATACTCTGC
GACATCGTATAACGTTACTGGTTTCACATTCACCACCCTGAATTGACTCTCTTCCGGGCGCTATCATGCC
ATACCGCGAAAGGTTTTGCGCCATTCGATGGTGTCCGGGATCTCGACGCTCTCCCTTATGCGACTCCTGC
ATTAGGAAGCAGCCCAGTAGTAGGTTGAGGCCGTTGAGCACCGCCGCCGCAAGGAATGGTGCATGCCGGC
ATGCCGCCCTTTCGTCTTCAAGAATTAATTCCCAATTCCCCAGGCATCAAATAAAACGAAAGGCTCAGTC
GAAAGACTGGGCCTTTCGTTTTATCTGTTGTTTGTCGGTGAACGCTCTCCTGAGTAGGACAAATCCGCCG
GGAGCGGATTTGAACGTTGCGAAGCAACGGCCCGGAGGGTGGCGGGCAGGACGCCCGCCATAAACTGCCA
GGAATTAATTCCCCAGGCATCAAATAAAACGAAAGGCTCAGTCGAAAGACTGGGCCTTTCGTTTTATCTG
TTGTTTGTCGGTGAACGCTCTCCTGAGTAGG
Features (pLannotate 1.2.2; 20 found; start..end, strand, type, name):
    141..159     +  promoter       T7 promoter: promoter for bacteriophage T7 RNA polymerase
    160..184     +  protein_bind   lac operator: The lac repressor binds to the lac operator to inhibit transcription in E. coli. This inhibition can be relieved by adding lactose or isopropyl-β-D-thiogalactopyranoside (IPTG). lac repressor encoded by lacI
    199..221     +  RBS            RBS: efficient ribosome binding site from bacteriophage T7 gene 10 (Olins and Rangwala, 1989)
    250..597     +  CDS            dnaB (fragment): DNAB_MYCTU - Experimental evidence at protein level: Swiss-Prot protein existence level 1. The intein is an endonuclease. From Mycobacterium tuberculosis (strain ATCC 25618 / H37Rv).
   1144..1193    +  CDS            SET1 (fragment): solubility-enhancement tag derived from T7 phage gene 10B
   1201..1248    +  terminator     T7 terminator: transcription terminator for bacteriophage T7 RNA polymerase
   1308..1412    +  promoter       AmpR promoter: bla
   1413..2273    +  CDS            AmpR: β-lactamase; bla; confers resistance to ampicillin, carbenicillin, and related antibiotics
   2315..2828    -  rep_origin     M13 ori (sequence partly withheld): M13 bacteriophage origin of replication; arrow indicates direction of (+) strand synthesis
   2939..3527    +  rep_origin     ori: high-copy-number ColE1/pMB1/pBR322/pUC origin of replication
   3704..3794    -  misc_feature   bom (fragment): basis of mobility region from pBR322
   3896..4087    -  CDS            rop: Rop protein, which maintains plasmids at low copy number; rop
   4128..4238    +  CDS            mbeC (fragment): MBEC_ECOLX - Experimental evidence at protein level: Swiss-Prot protein existence level 1. Required for efficient mobilization of ColE1 plasmid and is thus essential to promote the specific transfer of the plasmid during conjugation. Probably functions by inducing DNA bending, helping the MbeA relaxase to melt the DNA around the nic site and cleave the phosphodiester bond. Binds specifically double-stranded DNA (dsDNA) containing the ColE1 oriT but does not recognize the inverted repeat (IR). From Escherichia coli.
   4273..4595    -  CDS            TcR (fragment): tetracycline efflux protein; tet; confers resistance to tetracycline
   4610..4631    -  protein_bind   CAP binding site: CAP binding activates transcription in the presence of cAMP. E. coli catabolite activator protein
   4644..5726    -  CDS            lacI: lac repressor; lacI; The lac repressor binds to the lac operator to inhibit transcription in E. coli. This inhibition can be relieved by adding lactose or isopropyl-β-D-thiogalactopyranoside (IPTG).
   5727..5804    -  promoter       lacI promoter: lacI
   5812..5905    -  CDS            TcR (fragment): tetracycline efflux protein; tet; confers resistance to tetracycline
   5957..6043    +  terminator     rrnB T1 terminator: Escherichia coli rrnB; transcription terminator T1 from the E. coli rrnB gene
   6140..6       +  terminator     rrnB T1 terminator (across the origin): Escherichia coli rrnB; transcription terminator T1 from the E. coli rrnB gene
