[The description below was written by a language model from this plasmid's Addgene catalogue record and pLannotate feature annotations shown in this document.]
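Description:
pTWIN1-His6-Ssp-Htt18-90(Q18C)-42Q-P90C is a 6,220 nt bacterial expression plasmid built on the NEB pTWIN1 intein-fusion backbone. It is maintained in E. coli through a ColE1/pMB1-type origin. The plasmid also carries the rop gene, consistent with its catalogue listing as low copy, and it is selected with ampicillin via β-lactamase. An M13 phage origin, a partial bom site and nonfunctional tetracycline-resistance fragments remain from the parental vector. Expression is driven by a T7 promoter with an adjacent lac operator and the T7 gene 10 ribosome binding site, and it ends at a T7 terminator. A plasmid-borne lacI gene supplies repressor, so transcription is IPTG-inducible in a host that provides T7 RNA polymerase.

The payload is a human huntingtin exon 1 fragment covering residues 18-90. It therefore lacks the first 17 amino acids (Nt17), contains a pathological-length 42-glutamine repeat, and carries Q18C and P90C substitutions that place cysteines at both ends. It is fused at its N terminus to a His6-tagged Ssp DnaB intein. The automated annotation detects this intein only as a DnaB-homologous fragment attributed to Mycobacterium, and it does not annotate the Htt insert itself, which presumably lies in the unannotated stretch downstream of the intein. In the pTWIN1 system, the Ssp DnaB intein undergoes inducible C-terminal cleavage. This allows affinity capture through the His tag followed by release of the target, here a fragment that begins with cysteine. An N-terminal cysteine suits native chemical ligation, and paired cysteines suit site-specific labelling, though the record does not say which was intended. The associated publication concerns structural comparison of monomeric exon 1 with wild-type and expanded polyQ lengths.
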