Addgene plasmid #114606: pTWIN1-His6-Ssp-Htt18-90(Q18C)-42Q-P90C
Purpose: Bacterial expression of Htt fragment containing amino acids 18-90, with Q18C & P90C cysteine mutations and a 42 polyQ repeat
Depositing lab: Hilal Lashuel. Depositing organization: Swiss Federal Institute of Technology (EPFL). Publication: Monomeric Huntingtin Exon 1 Has Similar Overall Structural Features for Wild-Type and Pathological Polyglutamine Lengths. Warner JB 4th, Ruff KM, Tan PS, Lemke EA, Pappu RV, Lashuel HA. J Am Chem Soc. 2017 Oct 18;139(41):14456-14469. doi: 10.1021/jacs.7b06659. Epub 2017 Oct 9. PubMed 28937758.
Backbone
  Vector backbone: pTWIN1
  Backbone manufacturer: NEB
  Vector type: Bacterial Expression
Growth in bacteria
  Bacterial resistance: Ampicillin, 100 μg/mL
  Growth temperature: 30°C
  Growth strain: NEB Stable
  Copy number: Low Copy
Gene/Insert
  Gene/Insert name: Huntingtin Exon1 fragment
  Species: H. sapiens (human)
  Mutation: dNt17 (deletion of first 17 amino acids), Q18C, P90C; 42 polyQ repeat
  Entrez Gene: HTT (a.k.a. HD, IT15, LOMARS)
  Tag / fusion protein: His6-Ssp DnaB intein (N terminal on backbone)
  Cloning method: Ligation Independent Cloning
  Sequencing primers: 5′ T7; 3′ T7-Term
Terms and licenses: Academic/Nonprofit Terms; Industry Terms: Not Available to Industry
How to cite: pTWIN1-His6-Ssp-Htt18-90(Q18C)-42Q-P90C was a gift from Hilal Lashuel (Addgene plasmid # 114606 ; http://n2t.net/addgene:114606 ; RRID:Addgene_114606)
